Addgene plasmid #39758: KHBD00752
Depositing lab: Bart Deplancke. Depositing organization: Swiss Federal Institute of Technology (EPFL). Publication: Automated protein-DNA interaction screening of Drosophila regulatory elements. Korneel Hens, Jean-Daniel Feuz, Alina Isakova, Antonina Lagovitina, Andreas Massouras, Julien Bryois, Patrick Callaerts, Susan E. Celniker, Bart Deplancke. Nat Methods. 2011 Oct 30;8(12):1065-70. 10.1038/nmeth.1763 PubMed 22037703.
Backbone
  Vector backbone: pDONR221
  Backbone manufacturer: Invitrogen
  Backbone size w/o insert (bp): 2536
  Vector type: Gateway DONR vector
Growth in bacteria
  Bacterial resistance: Kanamycin, 50 μg/mL
  Growth temperature: 37°C
  Growth strain: DH5alpha
  Copy number: High Copy
Gene/Insert
  Gene/Insert name: CG6667 (alt names: FBgn0000462; dl; dorsal)
  Species: D. melanogaster (fly)
  Insert size (bp): 2034
  Entrez Gene: dl (a.k.a. Dmel_CG6667, CG6667, DL, Dl, Dmel\CG6667, Dor, Dorsal, GSd447, NF-KB, NF-kappaB, NFkappaB, anon-EST:GressD7, d, dL, fs(2)k10816, mat(2)dorsal, p65)
  Promoter: none
  Cloning method: Gateway Cloning
  Sequencing primers: 5′ M13-F20; 3′ M13R
Terms and licenses: Academic/Nonprofit Terms; Industry Terms: Not Available to Industry
Depositor comments: Please note that the ORFs in this collection were cloned open-ended (without a stop codon).
How to cite: KHBD00752 was a gift from Bart Deplancke (Addgene plasmid # 39758)
