[The description below was written by a language model from this plasmid's Addgene catalogue record.]
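Description:
KHBD00752 is a Gateway entry clone built on the pDONR221 backbone, carrying the coding sequence of the Drosophila melanogaster gene dorsal (dl, CG6667), the fly NF-κB/Rel-family transcription factor. The insert is about 2.0 kb in a backbone of roughly 2.5 kb. The plasmid is maintained at high copy number in standard E. coli cloning strains such as DH5alpha under kanamycin selection. No feature table accompanies the record, so individual backbone elements are not itemised. However, an entry clone made by Gateway recombination into a pDONR vector normally has its insert flanked by attL recombination sites, and the listed M13 forward and reverse sequencing primers read into the insert from either side.

The record states that there is no promoter driving the insert, as expected for an entry clone. The plasmid is not an expression construct but a shuttle source from which the ORF can be moved by LR recombination into destination vectors that supply the promoter, tags and host-specific elements. The depositor notes that ORFs in this collection were cloned open-ended, without a stop codon. This allows in-frame C-terminal fusions once the ORF is transferred, but means a destination vector must provide the translation termination signal.

The clone belongs to a collection of Drosophila transcription factor ORFs associated with work on automated screening of protein–DNA interactions at fly regulatory elements. Its typical use is therefore as a transferable dorsal ORF resource for such interaction assays or for other Gateway-compatible expression formats.
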