>Addgene plasmid #39758 | KHBD00752 | depositor partial sequence | sequence record 50198 | KHBD00752 sequence 2034 bps
ATGTTTCCGAACCAGAACAATGGAGCCGCTCCTGGGCAGGGTCCAGCAGTTGATGGCCAACAGAGCCTCA
ACTACAACGGCCTGCCCGCCCAGCAGCAGCAGCAATTGGCACAGTCCACGAAAAATGTGCGAAAGAAGCC
CTACGTAAAGATCACCGAACAACCGGCAGGAAAGGCGCTAAGGTTTCGCTACGAGTGCGAGGGACGCTCG
GCGGGATCCATTCCGGGCGTGAACTCTACGCCGGAGAACAAGACCTATCCGACAATCGAAATTGTGGGCT
ACAAGGGACGCGCCGTAGTTGTTGTCTCCTGCGTCACAAAGGATACGCCATATCGTCCTCATCCCCACAA
TTTAGTTGGCAAGGAGGGCTGCAAGAAGGGCGTCTGTACACTGGAGATCAACAGTGAGACAATGCGAGCG
GTGTTCAGTAACTTGGGTATCCAGTGTGTCAAAAAGAAGGACATTGAGGCGGCGCTCAAGGCGCGCGAGG
AGATCCGTGTGGATCCGTTTAAGACTGGCTTTTCGCATCGTTTCCAGCCCTCGAGCATAGATCTGAATTC
GGTGCGATTGTGCTTTCAAGTATTCATGGAGAGCGAGCAGAAGGGTCGATTCACCTCGCCACTGCCGCCG
GTAGTTTCGGAGCCCATCTTCGATAAGAAGGCCATGTCCGACCTGGTCATCTGCCGGCTGTGTAGCTGCT
CGGCCACCGTTTTCGGCAACACCCAGATCATCCTGCTCTGCGAGAAGGTGGCCAAGGAGGACATCTCCGT
GCGATTCTTTGAGGAGAAGAATGGCCAGAGTGTTTGGGAGGCCTTTGGTGACTTCCAGCACACGGATGTC
CACAAGCAGACTGCCATTACCTTTAAGACGCCGCGCTATCATACCCTGGACATCACAGAGCCCGCCAAGG
TTTTTATTCAACTGCGACGTCCCTCGGATGGAGTTACCAGCGAGGCCCTGCCCTTCGAGTACGTGCCAAT
GGACTCAGATCCAGCGCACTTGAGGCGGAAACGTCAGAAGACTGGCGGTGATCCCATGCACCTGCTGCTC
CAGCAGCAGCAGAAACAGCAATTGCAGAATGACCACCAGGATGGCAGACAAACTAACATGAATTGCTGGA
ATACACAAAACATACCGCCCATTAAAACGGAACCAAGAGATACCTCGCCACAACCCTTTGGGCTTTCTTA
TCGGGCGCCTCCTGAGCTCACACCCTCGCCGCAGCCGCTGTCGCCATCGAGCAACTACAACCACAACAGC
ACGCCCTCGCCCTACAACATGGCCTCCGCGGTCACGCCCACCAATGGCCAGCAGCAACTGATGTCGCCCA
ACCATCCACAGCAGCAACAGCAACAGCAGCAATATGGAGCAACTGATCTGGGGAGCAACTACAATCCGTT
TGCCCAGCAGGTCCTTGCCCAGCAGCAGCAGCATCAGCAGCAGCAGCAACAGCACCAGCATCAGCACCAG
CAGCAACACCAACAGCAGCAGCAGCAGCAGCAGCAGCAGCAACAGCAACAGTCCTTGCAATTTCATGCCA
ATCCCTTTGGCAATCCTGGCGGCAATAGCTGGGAAAGTAAATTCTCGGCGGCAGCTGTTGCAGCAGCGGC
AGCAACTGCGACAGGAGCAGCACCTGCCAACGGCAATAGCAATAATCTCAGCAATCTCAACAATCCCTTC
ACCATGCACAACCTGCTGACATCGGGCGGAGGTCCTGGCAACGCCAACAATCTGCAGTGGAACCTGACCA
CAAATCATCTGCACAATCAGCATACGCTTCATCAGCAGCAGCAGCTTCAGCAGCAGCAGCAGCAGCAGTA
CGACAATACTGCGCCCACCAACAACAATGCCAACCTTAATAACAATAATAACAATAATAATACCGCTGGC
AATCAAGCGGATAATAATGGGCCAACGCTCAGCAATCTGCTTAGCTTCGATAGCGGGCAGTTGGTGCACA
TAAACTCAGAGGATCAGCAGATACTGCGCCTCAATTCGGAAGATCTGCAGATATCGAACCTGTCCATATC
CACG
