>Addgene plasmid #39758 | KHBD00752 | addgene partial sequence | sequence record 53490 | M13Rev
AATAATGATTTTATTTTGACTGATAGTGACCTGTTCGTTGCAACAAATTGATAAGCAATGCTTTCTTATA
ATGCCAACTTTGTACAAGAAAGTTGGCAACGTGGATATGGACAGGTTCGATATCTGCAGATCTTCCGAAT
TGAGGCGCAGTATCTGCTGATCCTCTGAGTTTATGTGCACCAACTGCCCGCTATCGAAGCTAAGCAGATT
GCTGAGCGTTGGCCCATTATTATCCGCTTGATTGCCAGCGGTATTATTATTGTTATTATTGTTATTAAGG
TTGGCATTGTTGTTGGTGGGCGCAGTATTGTCGTACTGCTGCTGCTGCTGCTGCTGAAGCTGCTGCTGCT
GATGAAGCGTATGCTGATTGTGCAGATGATTTGTGGTCAGGTTCCACTGCAGATTGTTGGCGTTGCCAGG
ACCTCCGCCCGATGTCAGCAGGTTGTGCATGGTGAAGGGATTGTTGAGATTGCTGAGATTATTGCTATTG
CCGTTGGCAGGTGCTGCTCCTGTCGCAGTTGCTGCCGCTGCTGCAACAGCTGCCGCCGAGAATTTACTTT
CCCAGCTATTGCCGCCAGGATTGCCAAAGGGATTGGCATGAAATTGCAAGGACTGTTGCTGTTGCTGCTG
CTGCTGCTGCTGCTGCTGCTGTTGGTGTTGCTGCTGGTGCTGATGCTGGTGCTGTTGCTGCTGCTGCTGA
TGCTGCTGCTGCTG
